Addgene plasmid #235301: EF1a-FXN-P2A-mRuby2(miRE.FF4)-TS.FF6x1-bGH
Purpose: ComMAND open-loop circuit regulating FXN-P2A-mRuby2 (therapeutically relevant gene)
Depositing lab: Kate Galloway. Depositing organization: Massachusetts Institute of Technology. Publication: Model-guided design of microRNA-based gene circuits supports precise dosage of transgenic cargoes into diverse primary cells. Love KS, Johnstone CP, Peterman EL, Gaglione S, Birnbaum ME, Galloway KE. Cell Syst. 2025 Apr 22:101269. doi: 10.1016/j.cels.2025.101269. PubMed 40300600.
Backbone
  Vector backbone: pShip.USI (upstream inverted)
  Backbone manufacturer: Galloway lab
  Backbone size w/o insert (bp): 2046
  Vector type: Mammalian Expression, Synthetic Biology
Growth in bacteria
  Bacterial resistance: Kanamycin, 50 μg/mL
  Growth temperature: 30°C
  Growth strain: NEB Stable
  Copy number: High Copy
Gene/Insert
  Gene/Insert name: FXN-P2A-mRuby2 (alt name: frataxin)
  Species: H. sapiens (human)
  Insert size (bp): 1407
  Entrez Gene: FXN (a.k.a. CyaY, FA, FARR, FRDA, X25)
  Promoter: EF1a (human EF1a)
  Cloning method: Golden Gate
  Sequencing primers: 5′ ATTL2 (CATCAGAGATTTTGAGACAC); 3′ gcgtttctacaaactcttcc
Resource information
  A portion of this plasmid was derived from a plasmid made by: Addgene #23620
Terms and licenses: Academic/Nonprofit Terms; Industry Terms: Not Available to Industry
Depositor comments: Alt name: pKG3190 ; Please visit https://doi.org/10.1101/2024.06.25.600629 for bioRxiv preprint.
How to cite: EF1a-FXN-P2A-mRuby2(miRE.FF4)-TS.FF6x1-bGH was a gift from Kate Galloway (Addgene plasmid # 235301 ; http://n2t.net/addgene:235301 ; RRID:Addgene_235301)
