[The description below was written by a language model from this plasmid's Addgene catalogue record and pLannotate feature annotations shown in this document.]
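Description:
EF1a-FXN-P2A-mRuby2(miRE.FF4)-TS.FF6x1-bGH is a 5.4 kb mammalian expression plasmid for synthetic biology, assembled by Golden Gate cloning into the small pShip.USI (upstream inverted) backbone. The bacterial portion consists of a high-copy ColE1/pUC-type origin and a kanamycin resistance gene (aph(3')-Ia). rrnB T1 and T2 terminators sit beside this portion and insulate it from the mammalian transcription unit.

The payload is a single transcription unit driven by the human EF1a promoter, annotated as the core promoter followed by intron A, and terminated by the bovine growth hormone polyadenylation signal. It encodes human frataxin (FXN), a mitochondrial protein involved in iron-sulfur cluster assembly, joined through a P2A self-cleaving peptide to the red fluorescent protein mRuby2, so that reporter fluorescence tracks expression of the therapeutic cargo. The mRuby2 coding sequence appears as two fragments separated by a region containing miR-30a-derived flanking sequence. This fits the construct name, which indicates a miRE-scaffold synthetic microRNA (FF4) embedded within the reporter, presumably in an intron that is spliced out, although the feature table does not annotate that intron. The name also indicates a single FF6 microRNA target site (TS.FF6x1) upstream of the poly(A) signal, and this site is likewise not annotated. A short hit to a TRE3GV promoter just before FXN is only a fragment and is probably shared 5' leader sequence rather than a functional Tet-responsive element.

Because the FF4 microRNA does not match the FF6 target site, the transcript is not self-repressed. This makes the plasmid the open-loop control of the ComMAND system, to be compared with closed-loop versions in which a matched microRNA and target site form an incoherent feedforward loop that limits transgene dosage.
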