Features (pLannotate 1.2.2; 13 found; start..end, strand, type, name):
     48..75      -  terminator     rrnB T2 terminator: transcription terminator T2 from the E. coli rrnB gene
    207..250     +  terminator     rrnB T1 terminator: Escherichia coli rrnB; transcription terminator T1 from the E. coli rrnB gene
    418..1006    -  rep_origin     ori: high-copy-number ColE1/pMB1/pBR322/pUC origin of replication
   1096..1905    -  CDS            KanR: aminoglycoside phosphotransferase; aph(3')-Ia; confers resistance to kanamycin in bacteria or G418 (Geneticin®) in eukaryotes
   2045..2256    +  promoter       EF-1α core promoter: core promoter for human elongation factor EF-1α
   2257..2370    +  intron         EF-1α intron A (fragment): intron upstream of the start codon of human EF-1α
   2996..3199    +  intron         EF-1α intron A: truncated intron upstream of the start codon of human EF-1α
   3208..3242    +  promoter       TRE3GV promoter (fragment): 3rd-generation Tet-responsive promoter that can be activated by binding of Tet-On® 3G, optimized for retroviral and lentiviral vectors
   3269..3898    +  CDS            FXN: FRDA_HUMAN - Also known as FRDA, X25. Experimental evidence at protein level: Swiss-Prot protein existence level 1. Promotes the biosynthesis of heme and assembly and repair of iron-sulfur clusters by delivering Fe(2+) to proteins involved in these pathways. May play a role in the protection against iron-catalyzed oxidative stress through its ability to catalyze the oxidation of Fe(2+) to Fe(3+); the oligomeric form but not the monomeric form has in vitro ferroxidase activity. May be able to store large amounts of iron in the form of a ferrihydrite mineral by oligomerization; however, the phys
   3965..4015    +  CDS            mRuby2 (fragment): mRuby2 is a basic (constitutively fluorescent) red fluorescent protein published in 2012, derived from Entacmaea quadricolor. It has moderate acid sensitivity.
   4274..4386    +  ncRNA          3' miR-30a: sequence downstream of the 71-nt precursor of the human miR-30a microRNA (Zeng et al., 2002) miRNA
   4428..5092    +  CDS            mRuby2 (fragment): monomeric red fluorescent protein derived from mRuby, with improved photophysical properties (Lam et al., 2012)
   5149..5373    +  polyA_signal   bGH poly(A) signal: bovine growth hormone polyadenylation signal
>Addgene plasmid #235301 | EF1a-FXN-P2A-mRuby2(miRE.FF4)-TS.FF6x1-bGH | addgene full sequence | sequence record 475645 | Addgene NGS Result
GCCCGAGCTTAAGTAACTAACTAACAGGAAGAGTTTGTAGAAACGCAAAAAGGCCATCCGTCAGGATGGC
CTTCTGCTTAGTTTGATGCCTGGCAGTTTATGGCGGGCGTCCTGCCCGCCACCCTCCGGGCCGTTGCTTC
ACAACGTTCAAATCCGCTCCCGGCGGATTTGTCCTACTCAGGAGAGCGTTCACCGACAAACAACAGATAA
AACGAAAGGCCCAGTCTTCCGACTGAGCCTTTCGTTTTATTTGATGCCTGGCAGTTCCCTACTCTCGCTT
AGTAGTTAGACGTCCCCGAGATCCATGCTAGCGGTAATACGGTTATCCACAGAATCAGGGGATAACGCAG
GAAAGAACATGTGAGCAAAAGGCCAGCAAAAGGCCAGGAACCGTAAAAAGGCCGCGTTGCTGGCGTTTTT
CCATAGGCTCCGCCCCCCTGACGAGCATCACAAAAATCGACGCTCAAGTCAGAGGTGGCGAAACCCGACA
GGACTATAAAGATACCAGGCGTTTCCCCCTGGAAGCTCCCTCGTGCGCTCTCCTGTTCCGACCCTGCCGC
TTACCGGATACCTGTCCGCCTTTCTCCCTTCGGGAAGCGTGGCGCTTTCTCATAGCTCACGCTGTAGGTA
TCTCAGTTCGGTGTAGGTCGTTCGCTCCAAGCTGGGCTGTGTGCACGAACCCCCCGTTCAGCCCGACCGC
TGCGCCTTATCCGGTAACTATCGTCTTGAGTCCAACCCGGTAAGACACGACTTATCGCCACTGGCAGCAG
CCACTGGTAACAGGATTAGCAGAGCGAGGTATGTAGGCGGTGCTACAGAGTTCTTGAAGTGGTGGCCTAA
CTACGGCTACACTAGAAGAACAGTATTTGGTATCTGCGCTCTGCTGAAGCCAGTTACCTTCGGAAAAAGA
GTTGGTAGCTCTTGATCCGGCAAACAAACCACCGCTGGTAGCGGTGGTTTTTTTGTTTGCAAGCAGCAGA
TTACGCGCAGAAAAAAAGGATCTCAAGAAGATCCTTTGATCTTTTCTACGGGGTCTGACGCTCAGTGGAA
CGGGGCCCAATCTGAATAATGTTACAACCAATTAACCAATTCTGATTAGAAAAACTCATCGAGCATCAAA
TGAAACTGCAATTTATTCATATCAGGATTATCAATACCATATTTTTGAAAAAGCCGTTTCTGTAATGAAG
GAGAAAACTCACCGAGGCAGTTCCATAGGATGGCAAGATCCTGGTATCGGTCTGCGATTCCGACTCGTCC
AACATCAATACAACCTATTAATTTCCCCTCGTCAAAAATAAGGTTATCAAGTGAGAAATCACCATGAGTG
ACGACTGAATCCGGTGAGAATGGCAAAAGTTTATGCATTTCTTTCCAGACTTGTTCAACAGGCCAGCCAT
TACGCTCGTCATCAAAATCACTCGCATCAACCAAACCGTTATTCATTCGTGATTGCGCCTGAGCTAGACG
AAATACGCGATCGCTGTTAAAAGGACAATTACAAACAGGAATCGAATGCAACCGGCGCAGGAACACTGCC
AGCGCATCAACAATATTTTCACCTGAATCAGGATATTCTTCTAATACCTGGAATGCTGTTTTTCCGGGGA
TCGCAGTGGTGAGTAACCATGCATCACCAGGAGTACGGATAAAATGCTTGATGGTCGGAAGAGGCATAAA
TTCCGTCAGCCAGTTTAGTCTGACCATCTCATCTGTAACATCATTGGCAACGCTACCTTTGCCATGTTTC
AGAAACAACTCTGGCGCATCGGGCTTCCCATACAAGCGATAGATTGTCGCACCTGATTGCCCGACATTAT
CGCGAGCCCATTTATACCCATATAAATCAGCATCCATGTTGGAATTTAATCGCGGCCTCGACGTTTCCCG
TTGAATATGGCTCATAACACCCCTTGTATTACTGTTTATGTAAGCAGACAGTTTTATTGTTCATGATGAT
ATATTTTTATCTTGTGCAATGTAACATCAGAGATTTTGAGACACGGGCACCTGCAGTCTTCGTACTGCTC
CGGTGCCCGTCAGTGGGCAGAGCGCACATCGCCCACAGTCCCCGAGAAGTTGGGGGGAGGGGTCGGCAAT
TGAACCGGTGCCTAGAGAAGGTGGCGCGGGGTAAACTGGGAAAGTGATGTCGTGTACTGGCTCCGCCTTT
TTCCCGAGGGTGGGGGAGAACCGTATATAAGTGCAGTAGTCGCCGTGAACGTTCTTTTTCGCAACGGGTT
TGCCGCCAGAACACAGGTAAGTGCCGTGTGTGGTTCCCGCGGGCCTGGCCTCTTTACGGGTTATGGCCCT
TGCGTGCCTTGAATTACTTCCACGCCCCTGGCTGCAGTACGTGATTCTTGATCCCGAGCTTCGGGTTGGA
AGTGGGTGGGAGAGTTCGAGGCCTTGCGCTTAAGGAGCCCCTTCGCCTCGTGCTTGAGTTGAGGCCTGGC
TTGGGCGCTGGGGCCGCCGCGTGCGAATCTGGTGGCACCTTCGCGCCTGTCTCGCTGCTTTCGATAAGTC
TCTAGCCATTTAAAATTTTTGATGACCTGCTGCGACGCTTTTTTTCTGGCAAGATAGTCTTGTAAATGCG
GGCCAAGATCTGCACACTGGTATTTCGGTTTTTGGGGCCGCGGGCGGCGACGGGGCCCGTGCGTCCCAGC
GCACATGTTCGGCGAGGCGGGGCCTGCGAGCGCGGCCACCGAGAATCGGACGGGGGTAGTCTCAAGCTGG
CCGGCCTGCTCTGGTGCCTGGCCTCGCGCCGCCGTGTATCGCCCCGCCCTGGGCGGCAAGGCTGGCCCGG
TCGGCACCAGTTGCGTGAGCGGAAAGATGGCCGCTTCCCGGCCCTGCTGCAGGGAGCTCAAAATGGAGGA
CGCGGCGCTCGGGAGAGCGGGCGGGTGAGTCACCCACACAAAGGAAAAGGGCCTTTCCGTCCTCAGCCGT
CGCTTCATGTGACTCCACGGAGTACCGGGCGCCGTCCAGGCACCTCGATTAGTTCTCGAGCTTTTGGAGT
ACGTCGTCTTTAGGTTGGGGGGAGGGGTTTTATGCGATGGAGTTTCCCCACACTGAGTGGGTGGAGACTG
AAGTTAGGCCAGCTTGGCACTTGATGTAATTCTCCTTGGAATTTGCCCTTTTTGAGTTTGGATCTTGGTT
CATTCTCAAGCCTCAGACAGTGGTTCAAAGTTTTTTTCTTCCATTTCAGGTGTCGTGAGAGCTCGTTTAG
TGAACCGTCAGATCGCCTGGAGACGCCATCCACGCTGTAATGGCCACCATGTGGACTCTCGGGCGCCGCG
CAGTAGCCGGCCTCCTGGCGTCACCCAGCCCGGCCCAGGCCCAGACCCTCACCCGGGTCCCGCGGCCGGC
AGAGTTGGCCCCACTCTGCGGCCGCCGTGGCCTGCGCACCGACATCGATGCGACCTGCACGCCCCGCCGC
GCAAGTTCGAACCAACGTGGCCTCAACCAGATTTGGAATGTCAAAAAGCAGAGTGTCTATTTGATGAATT
TGAGGAAATCTGGAACTTTGGGCCACCCAGGCTCTCTAGATGAGACCACCTATGAAAGACTAGCAGAGGA
AACGCTGGACTCTTTAGCAGAGTTTTTTGAAGACCTTGCAGACAAGCCATACACGTTTGAGGACTATGAT
GTCTCCTTTGGGAGTGGTGTCTTAACTGTCAAACTGGGTGGAGATCTAGGAACCTATGTGATCAACAAGC
AGACGCCAAACAAGCAAATCTGGCTATCTTCTCCATCCAGTGGACCTAAGCGTTATGACTGGACTGGGAA
AAACTGGGTGTACTCCCACGACGGCGTGTCCCTCCATGAGCTGCTGGCCGCAGAGCTCACTAAAGCCTTA
AAAACCAAACTGGACTTGTCTTCCTTGGCCTATTCCGGAAAAGATGCTGGAAGCGGAGCTACTAACTTCA
GCCTGCTGAAGCAGGCTGGAGACGTGGAGGAGAACCCTGGACCTATGGTGTCTAAGGGCGAAGAGCTGAT
CAAGGAAAATATGCGTATGAAGGTAAGTGTGCTCGCTTCGGCAGCACATATACTATGTTGAATGAGGCTT
CAGTACTTTACAGAATCGTTGCCTGCACATCTTGGAAACACTTGCTGGGATTACTTCTTCAGGGACTTCT
TAACCCAACAGAAGGCTCGAGAAGGTATATTGCTGTTGACAGTGAGCGCCGCTTGAAGTCTTTAATTAAA
TAGTGAAGCCACAGATGTATTTAATTAAAGACTTCAAGCGGTGCCTACTGCCTCGGACTTCAAGGGGCTA
GAATTCAAGGGGCTACTTTAGGAGCAATTATCTTGTTTACTAAAACTGAATACCTTGCTATCTCTTTGAT
ACATTTTTACAAAGCTGAATTAAAATGGTATAAATTAAATCACTTTTTTCAATTGTACTAACTTCGAGTC
TTCTTTTTTTTTTTCACAGGTGGTCATGGAAGGTTCGGTCAACGGCCACCAATTCAAATGCACAGGTGAA
GGAGAAGGCAATCCGTACATGGGAACTCAAACCATGAGGATCAAAGTCATCGAGGGAGGACCCCTGCCAT
TTGCCTTTGACATTCTTGCCACGTCGTTCATGTATGGCAGCCGTACTTTTATCAAGTACCCGAAAGGCAT
TCCTGATTTCTTTAAACAGTCCTTTCCTGAGGGTTTTACTTGGGAAAGAGTTACGAGATACGAAGATGGT
GGAGTCGTCACCGTCATGCAGGACACCAGCCTTGAGGATGGCTGTCTCGTTTACCACGTCCAAGTCAGAG
GGGTAAACTTTCCCTCCAATGGTCCCGTGATGCAGAAGAAGACCAAGGGTTGGGAGCCTAATACAGAGAT
GATGTATCCAGCAGATGGTGGTCTGAGGGGATACACTCATATGGCACTGAAAGTTGATGGTGGTGGCCAT
CTGTCTTGCTCTTTCGTAACAACTTACAGGTCAAAAAAGACCGTCGGGAACATCAAGATGCCCGGTATCC
ATGCCGTTGATCACCGCCTGGAAAGGTTAGAGGAAAGTGACAATGAAATGTTCGTAGTACAACGCGAACA
CGCAGTTGCCAAGTTCGCCGGGCTTGGTGGTGGGATGGACGAGCTGTACAAGTAACAACAAGCTTGTGGA
ACCAAAGAGATTCCTCATAAACCTAGGAGGAGTTGCACCTGTGCCTTCTAGTTGCCAGCCATCTGTTGTT
TGCCCCTCCCCCGTGCCTTCCTTGACCCTGGAAGGTGCCACTCCCACTGTCCTTTCCTAATAAAATGAGG
AAATTGCATCGCATTGTCTGAGTAGGTGTCATTCTATTCTGGGGGGTGGGGTGGGGCAGGACAGCAAGGG
GGAGGATTGGGAAGACAATAGCAGGCATGCTGGGGATGCGGTGGGCTCTATGGCGCTAGTAGACTGCAGG
TGG
